Addgene plasmid #243973: pUPD3_RBS_J61124
Purpose: GoldenBraid2.0 Ribosome binding site.
Depositing lab: Christophe Herman. Depositing organization: Baylor College of Medicine. Publication: GoldenBraid2.0 E. coli: a comprehensive and characterized toolkit for enterics. Cooke MB, Welch KT, Ramirez LD, Wen AX, Marciano DC, Herman C. Synth Biol (Oxf). 2025 Aug 14;10(1):ysaf015. doi: 10.1093/synbio/ysaf015. eCollection 2025. PubMed 40927394.
Backbone
  Vector backbone: pUPD3
  Vector type: Bacterial Expression
Growth in bacteria
  Bacterial resistance: Chloramphenicol, 25 μg/mL
  Growth temperature: 37°C
  Growth strain: DH5alpha
  Copy number: High Copy
Gene/Insert
  Gene/Insert name: J61124
  Species: Synthetic
  Insert size (bp): 20
  Cloning method: Golden Gate
Terms and licenses: Academic/Nonprofit Terms; Industry Terms: Not Available to Industry
How to cite: pUPD3_RBS_J61124 was a gift from Christophe Herman (Addgene plasmid # 243973 ; http://n2t.net/addgene:243973 ; RRID:Addgene_243973)
