[The description below was written by a language model from this plasmid's Addgene catalogue record and pLannotate feature annotations shown in this document.]
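Description:
pUPD3_RBS_J61124 is a small (about 2.4 kb) GoldenBraid2.0 part-domestication plasmid that stores a single synthetic ribosome binding site, J61124, as a reusable level-0 part for modular assembly in E. coli and related enteric bacteria. The backbone is pUPD3, the universal part domesticator vector of the GoldenBraid system. It replicates at high copy from a ColE1/pUC-type origin and is selected with chloramphenicol through a cat gene driven by its native cat promoter. An f1 bacteriophage origin is also present, a common legacy element that permits single-stranded DNA production with helper phage.

The payload is only about 20 bp and was introduced by Golden Gate cloning. It is too short to be picked up by automated annotation, so it does not appear in the feature table. By position it presumably lies in the cloning region bracketed by the T7 and SP6 promoters, which face inward across the plasmid junction. A residual lacZα fragment next to the T7 promoter is probably left over from a lacZα screening cassette that the part replaced, although the record does not say so. A short tet promoter fragment is likewise a backbone remnant with no evident role.

Although catalogued as a bacterial expression vector, the plasmid carries no coding sequence or dedicated promoter for a payload and is not an expression construct on its own. It serves as a donor: in GoldenBraid assemblies, Type IIS restriction releases the RBS with defined overhangs so that it can be joined in order with promoter, coding sequence and terminator parts into a transcriptional unit. As one member of a characterized toolkit, it offers one option for setting translation initiation strength. The record does not state its relative strength.
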