Features (pLannotate 1.2.2; 8 found; start..end, strand, type, name):
     72..90      -  promoter       SP6 promoter: promoter for bacteriophage SP6 RNA polymerase
    237..825     -  rep_origin     ori: high-copy-number ColE1/pMB1/pBR322/pUC origin of replication
    940..1042    +  promoter       cat promoter: promoter of the E. coli cat gene encoding chloramphenicol acetyltransferase
   1043..1699    +  CDS            cat: CAT_ECOLX - Experimental evidence at protein level: Swiss-Prot protein existence level 1. This enzyme is an effector of chloramphenicol resistance in bacteria. From Escherichia coli. This protein is used as a marker in many commonly used cloning vectors, such as pACYC184.
   1787..1804    -  promoter       tet promoter (fragment): E. coli promoter for tetracycline efflux protein gene
   1815..2270    +  rep_origin     f1 ori (sequence partly withheld): f1 bacteriophage origin of replication; arrow indicates direction of (+) strand synthesis
   2289..2310    -  CDS            lacZα (fragment): LacZα fragment of β-galactosidase; lacZ fragment
   2313..2331    +  promoter       T7 promoter: promoter for bacteriophage T7 RNA polymerase
>Addgene plasmid #243973 | pUPD3_RBS_J61124 | addgene full sequence | sequence record 487804 | Addgene NGS Result
GGTCTCGCATTCAGTATGTCGGCTCTTTCTCTTTGCGAGACCACTCATCGCCCAATCACTAGTGAATTCG
TTCTATAGTGTCACCTAAATACCATAGAGCCGTTGGTCATAGCTGTTTCCTGTCCAGGCATCATGACACG
GTTATCCACAGAATCAGGGGATAACGCAGGAAAGAACATGTGAGCAAAAGGCCAGCAAAAGGCCAGGAAC
CGTAAAAAGGCCGCGTTGCTGGCGTTTTTCCATAGGCTCCGCCCCCCTGACGAGCATCACAAAAATCGAC
GCTCAAGTCAGAGGTGGCGAAACCCGACAGGACTATAAAGATACCAGGCGTTTCCCCCTGGAAGCTCCCT
CGTGCGCTCTCCTGTTCCGACCCTGCCGCTTACCGGATACCTGTCCGCCTTTCTCCCTTCGGGAAGCGTG
GCGCTTTCTCATAGCTCACGCTGTAGGTATCTCAGTTCGGTGTAGGTCGTTCGCTCCAAGCTGGGCTGTG
TGCACGAACCCCCCGTTCAGCCCGACCGCTGCGCCTTATCCGGTAACTATCGTCTTGAGTCCAACCCGGT
AAGACACGACTTATCGCCACTGGCAGCAGCCACTGGTAACAGGATTAGCAGAGCGAGGTATGTAGGCGGT
GCTACAGAGTTCTTGAAGTGGTGGCCTAACTACGGCTACACTAGAAGAACAGTATTTGGTATCTGCGCTC
TGCTGAAGCCAGTTACCTTCGGAAAAAGAGTTGGTAGCTCTTGATCCGGCAAACAAACCACCGCTGGTAG
CGGTGGTTTTTTTGTTTGCAAGCAGCAGATTACGCGCAGAAAAAAAGGATCTCAAGAAGATCCTTTGATC
TTTTCTACGGGGTCTGACGCTCAGTGGAACGAAAACTCACGTTAAGGGATTTTGGTCATGAGATTATCAA
AAAGGATCTTCACCTAGATCCTTTTGTGATGATCGGCACGTAAGAGGTTCCAACTTTCACCATAATGAAA
TAAGATCACTACCGGGCGTATTTTTTGAGTTATCGAGATTTTCAGGAGCTAAGGAAGCTAAAATGGAGAA
AAAAATCACTGGATATACCACCGTTGATATATCCCAATGGCATCGTAAAGAACATTTTGAGGCATTTCAG
TCAGTTGCTCAATGTACCTATAACCAGACCGTTCAGCTGGATATTACGGCCTTTTTAAAGACCGTAAAGA
AAAATAAGCACAAGTTTTATCCGGCCTTTATTCACATTCTTGCCCGCCTGATGAATGCTCATCCGGAATT
CCGTATGGCAATGAAAGACGGTGAGCTGGTGATATGGGATAGTGTTCACCCTTGTTACACCGTTTTCCAT
GAGCAAACTGAAACGTTTTCATCGCTCTGGAGTGAATACCACGACGATTTCCGGCAGTTTCTACACATAT
ATTCGCAAGATGTGGCGTGTTACGGTGAAAACCTGGCCTATTTCCCTAAAGGGTTTATTGAGAATATGTT
TTTCGTGTCAGCCAATCCCTGGGTGAGTTTCACCAGTTTTGATTTAAACGTGGCCAATATGGACAACTTC
TTCGCCCCCGTTTTCACCATGGGCAAATATTATACGCAAGGCGACAAGGTGCTGATGCCGCTGGCGATTC
AGGTTCATCATGCCGTTTGTGATGGCTTCCATGTCGGCAGAATGCTTAATGAATTACAACAGTACTGCGA
TGAGTGGCAGGGCGGGGCGTAATTTTTTTAAGGCAGTTATTGGTGCCCTTAAACGCCTGGTTGCTACGCC
TGAATAAGTGATAATAAGCGGATGAATGGCAGAAATTCGATGATAAGCTGTCAAACATGATGT
[125 nt withheld, positions 1814-1938]
C
[91 nt withheld, positions 1940-2030]
AGGGTGATGGTTCACGTAGTGGGCCAGCGCCCTGATAGACGGTTTTTCGCCCTTTGACGTTGGAGTCCAC
GTTCTTT
[37 nt withheld, positions 2108-2144]
ACCCTATCTCGGTCTATTCTTTTGATTTATAAGGGATTTTGCCGATTTCGGCCTATTGGTTAAAAAATGA
GCTGATTTAACAAAAATTTAACGCGAATTTTAACAAAATATTAACGCTTACAATTTTAACATTGTAGAAA
CGCATGTAAAACGACGGCCAGTGAATTGTAATACGACTCACTATAGGGTGAATTCCGCTTAGGACCTTAG
ATATTGATCTCAA
